Addgene plasmid #51953: Phamret/pcDNA3
Purpose: mammalian expression of Phamret, a monomeric photoconvertible fluorescent protein.
Depositing lab: Takeharu Nagai. Depositing organization: The University of Osaka. Publication: Direct measurement of protein dynamics inside cells using a rationally designed photoconvertible protein. Matsuda T, Miyawaki A, Nagai T. Nat Methods. 2008 Apr;5(4):339-45. doi: 10.1038/nmeth.1193. Epub 2008 Mar 16. PubMed 18345008.
Backbone
  Vector backbone: pcDNA3
  Backbone manufacturer: Invitrogen
  Vector type: Mammalian Expression
Growth in bacteria
  Bacterial resistance: Ampicillin, 100 μg/mL
  Growth temperature: 37°C
  Growth strain: DH5alpha
  Copy number: High Copy
Gene/Insert
  Gene/Insert name: Phamret
  Species: Synthetic
  Insert size (bp): 1400
  Cloning method: Restriction Enzyme; 5′ cloning site BamHI (not destroyed); 3′ cloning site EcoRI (not destroyed)
  Sequencing primers: 5′ CMV-F; 3′ BGHrev
Terms and licenses: Academic/Nonprofit Terms; Industry Terms: Not Available to Industry
Depositor comments: GenBank accession number: AB435575. The cDNA of Phamret was constructed as a chimeric protein of C-terminally deleted mseCFP and N-terminally deleted PA-GFP. PA-GFP was constructed from wild-type GFP by substituting Valine at 163 for Alanine, Serine at 175 for Glysine, and Threonine at 203 for Histidine.
How to cite: Phamret/pcDNA3 was a gift from Takeharu Nagai (Addgene plasmid # 51953 ; http://n2t.net/addgene:51953 ; RRID:Addgene_51953)
