[The description below was written by a language model from this plasmid's Addgene catalogue record.]
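Description:
Phamret/pcDNA3 is a mammalian expression plasmid built on the Invitrogen pcDNA3 backbone and carrying the coding sequence for Phamret, a synthetic, monomeric photoconvertible fluorescent protein. It is propagated in E. coli as a high-copy plasmid under ampicillin selection. No feature table accompanies the record, so individual backbone elements are not itemised. The listed sequencing primers (CMV forward and BGH reverse) fit the standard pcDNA3 layout, in which an insert sits between the CMV immediate-early promoter and the bovine growth hormone polyadenylation signal. The roughly 1.4 kb insert was cloned by restriction digestion between BamHI (5′) and EcoRI (3′), and both sites are preserved, so the cassette can be excised or subcloned.

According to the depositor notes, Phamret is a chimeric protein that joins a C-terminally deleted mseCFP (a cyan fluorescent protein variant) to an N-terminally deleted PA-GFP. The PA-GFP portion was derived from wild-type GFP through the substitutions V163A, S175G and T203H. Placing a cyan donor and a photoactivatable green acceptor in a single polypeptide suggests a design in which light activation of the PA-GFP half changes the emission colour of the whole molecule, probably through energy transfer between the two halves, although the record does not describe the mechanism.

The stated purpose is expression of Phamret in mammalian cells. The associated publication concerns direct measurement of protein dynamics inside cells, which points to uses such as highlighting a subpopulation of molecules by photoconversion and following their movement. The record does not mention any fusion partner, targeting signal or epitope tag.
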