>Addgene plasmid #51953 | Phamret/pcDNA3 | depositor partial sequence | sequence record 79993 | insert
ATGGTGAGCAAGGGCGAGGAGCTGTTCACCGGGGTGGTGCCCATCCTGGTCGAGCTGGACGGCGACGTAA
ACGGCCACAGGTTCAGCGTGTCCGGCGAGGGCGAGGGCGATGCCACCTACGGCAAGCTGACCCTGAAGTT
CATCTGCACCACCGGCAAGCTGCCCGTGCCCTGGCCCACCCTCGTGACCACCCTGACCTGGGGCGTGCAG
TGCTTCGCCCGCTACCCCGACCACATGAAGCAGCACGACTTCTTCAAGTCCGCCATGCCCGAAGGCTACG
TCCAGGAGCGTACCATCTTCTTCAAGGACGACGGCAACTACAAGACCCGCGCCGAGGTGAAGTTCGAGGG
CGACACCCTGGTGAACCGCATCGAGCTGAAGGGCATCGACTTCAAGGAGGACGGCAACATCCTGGGGCAC
AAGCTGGAGTACAACTACATCAGCCACAACGTCTATATCACCGCCGACAAGCAGAAGAACGGCATCAAGG
CCCACTTCAAGATCCGCCACAACATCGAGGACGGCGGCGTGCAGCTCGCCGACCACTACCAGCAGAACAC
CCCCATCGGCGACGGCCCCGTGCTGCTGCCCGACAACCACTACCTGAGCACCCAGTCCAAGCTGAGCAAA
GACCCCAACGAGAAGCGCGATCACATGGTCCTGCTGGAGTTCGTGACCGCCGCCGGTACCAAGGGCGAGG
AGCTGTTCACCGGGGTGGTGCCCATCCTGGTCGAGCTGGACGGCGACGTAAACGGCCACAAGTTCAGCGT
GTCCGGCGAGGGCGAGGGCGATGCCACCTACGGCAAGCTGACCCTGAAGTTCATCTGCACCACCGGCAAG
CTGCCCGTGCCCTGGCCCACCCTCGTGACCACCTTCAGCTACGGCGTGCAGTGCTTCAGCCGCTACCCCG
ACCACATGAAGCAGCACGACTTCTTCAAGTCCGCCATGCCCGAAGGCTACGTCCAGGAGCGCACCATCTT
CTTCAAGGACGACGGCAACTACAAGACCCGCGCCGAGGTGAAGTTCGAGGGCGACACCCTGGTGAACCGC
ATCGAGCTGAAGGGCATCGACTTCAAGGAGGACGGCAACATCCTGGGGCACAAGCTGGAGTACAACTACA
ACAGCCACAACGTCTATATCATGGCCGACAAGCAGAAGAACGGCATCAAGGCCAACTTCAAGATCCGCCA
CAACATCGAGGACGGCAGCGTGCAGCTCGCCGACCACTACCAGCAGAACACCCCCATCGGCGACGGCCCC
GTGCTGCTGCCCGACAACCACTACCTGAGCCACCAGTCCGCCCTGAGCAAAGACCCCAACGAGAAGCGCG
ATCACATGGTCCTGCTGGAGTTCGTGACCGCCGCCGGGATCACTCTCGGCATGGACGAGCTGTACAAGTA
A
