>Addgene plasmid #51953 | Phamret/pcDNA3 | addgene partial sequence | sequence record 80881 | CMV-F 5'-CGCAAATGGGCGGTAGGCGTG-3'
CTCTCTGGCTACTAGAGAACCCACTGCTTACTGGCTTATCGAAATTAATACGACTCACTATAGGGAGACC
CAAGCTTGGTACCGAGCTCGGATCCCACCATGGTGAGCAAGGGCGAGGAGCTGTTCACCGGGGTGGTGCC
CATCCTGGTCGAGCTGGACGGCGACGTAAACGGCCACAGGTTCAGCGTGTCCGGCGAGGGCGAGGGCGAT
GCCACCTACGGCAAGCTGACCCTGAAGTTCATCTGCACCACCGGCAAGCTGCCCGTGCCCTGGCCCACCC
TCGTGACCACCCTGACCTGGGGCGTGCAGTGCTTCGCCCGCTACCCCGACCACATGAAGCAGCACGACTT
CTTCAAGTCCGCCATGCCCGAAGGCTACGTCCAGGAGCGTACCATCTTCTTCAAGGACGACGGCAACTAC
AAGACCCGCGCCGAGGTGAAGTTCGAGGGCGACACCCTGGTGAACCGCATCGAGCTGAAGGGCATCGACT
TCAAGGAGGACGGCAACATCCTGGGGCACAAGCTGGAGTACAACTACATCAGCCACAACGTCTATATCAC
CGCCGACAAGCAGAAGAACGGCATCAAGGCCCACTTCAAGATCCGCCACAACATCGAGGACGGCGGCGTG
CAGCTCGCCGACCACTACCAGCAGAACACCCCCATCGGCGACGGCCCCGTGCTGCTGCCCGACAACCACT
ACCTGAGCACCCAGTCCAAGCTGAGCAAAGACCCCAACGAGAAGCGCGATCACATGGTCCTGCTGGAGTT
CGTGACCGCCGCCGGTACCAAGGGCGAGGAGCTGTTCACCGGGGTGGTGCCCATCCTGGTCGAGCTGGAC
GGCGACGTAAACGGCCACAAGTTCAGCGTGTCCGGCG
