>Addgene plasmid #51953 | Phamret/pcDNA3 | addgene partial sequence | sequence record 81362 | BGH-rev 5'-TAGAAGGCACAGTCGAGG-3'
ATAGGGCCCTCTAGATGCATGCTCGAGCGGCCGCCAGTGTGATGGATATCTGCAGAATTCTTACTTGTAC
AGCTCGTCCATGCCGAGAGTGATCCCGGCGGCGGTCACGAACTCCAGCAGGACCATGTGATCGCGCTTCT
CGTTGGGGTCTTTGCTCAGGGCGGACTGGTGGCTCAGGTAGTGGTTGTCGGGCAGCAGCACGGGGCCGTC
GCCGATGGGGGTGTTCTGCTGGTAGTGGTCGGCGAGCTGCACGCTGCCGTCCTCGATGTTGTGGCGGATC
TTGAAGTTGGCCTTGATGCCGTTCTTCTGCTTGTCGGCCATGATATAGACGTTGTGGCTGTTGTAGTTGT
ACTCCAGCTTGTGCCCCAGGATGTTGCCGTCCTCCTTGAAGTCGATGCCCTTCAGCTCGATGCGGTTCAC
CAGGGTGTCGCCCTCGAACTTCACCTCGGCGCGGGTCTTGTAGTTGCCGTCGTCCTTGAAGAAGATGGTG
CGCTCCTGGACGTAGCCTTCGGGCATGGCGGACTTGAAGAAGTCGTGCTGCTTCATGTGGTCGGGGTAGC
GGCTGAAGCACTGCACGCCGTAGCTGAAGGTGGTCACGAGGGTGGGCCAGGGCACGGGCAGCTTGCCGGT
GGTGCAGATGAACTTCAGGGTCAGCTTGCCGTAGGTGGCATCGCCCTCGCCCTCGCCGGACACGCTGAAC
TTGTGGCCGTTTACGTCGCCGTCCAGCTCGACCAGGATGGGCACCACCCCGGTGAACAGCTCCTCGCCCT
TGGTACCGGCGGCGGTCACGAACTCCAGCAGGACCATGTGATCGCGCTTCTCGTTGGGGTCTTTGCTCAG
CTTGGACTGGGTGCTCAGGTAGTGGTTGTCGGGCAGCAGCACGGGGCCGT
